>Addgene plasmid #105067 | pTorPE-Y-GECO2s | addgene full sequence | sequence record 205945 | Addgene NGS Result
AAGAAACCAATTGTCCATATTGCATCAGACATTGCCGTCACTGCGTCTTTTACTGGCTCTTCTCGCTAAC
CAAACCGGTAACCCCGCTTATTAAAAGCATTCTGTAACAAAGCGGGACCAAAGCCATGACAAAATCGCGT
AACAAAAGTGTCTATAATCACGGCAGAAAAGTCCACATTGATTATTTGCACGGCGTCACACTTTGCTATG
CCATAGCATTTTTATCCATAAGATTAGCGGATCCTACCTGACGCTTTTTATCGCAACTCTCTACTGTTTC
TCCATACCCGTTTTTTGGGCTAACAGGAGGAATTAACCATGGGTTTAAAGAGGAGAAAGGTCATGAACAA
TAACGATCTCTTTCAGGCATCACGTCGGCGTTTTCTGGCACAACTCGGCAGCTTAACCGACGCCGGGACG
CTGGGGCCGTCATTGTTAACGCCGCGACGTGCGACTGCGGCGCAAGCGGCGACTGACGCTTCTAGAGGTT
CTCATCATCATCATCATCATGGTATGGCTAGCATGACTGGTGGACAGCAAATGGGTCGGGATCTGTACGA
CGAAGATGATAAGGATCTCGCCACAATGGCCGACTCATCACGTCGTAAGTGGAATAAGACAGGTCACGCA
GTCAGAGCTATAGGCCGGCTGAGCTCACTCGAGGGTTATAGTACCGAGAAAATTGTGCCTGTTCCAAAGC
AAGGGATATTAAAAGGAAAGGTCAGCATGTACCTATTGCTGAAGGATGGCGGTCGTTATCATTGCCAGTT
TGATACGGTATATAAAGCTAAATCAGTGCCCTCCAAGATGCCAGGACGGCATTTTATACAGCATAAGCTC
CTTAGGGAGGACCGCTCTGATGCTAAAAACCATAAATGGCAATTAACAGAACATGCAATCGCAGGCATGG
ACGAGCTGTACAAGGGAGGTACAGGCGGGAGTATGGTGAGCAAGGGCGAGGGGCAATCGAAGCATGGGCT
AAAGGAGGAGATGACGGTGAAGTACCACATGGAAGGTTGCGTTAATGGTCACAAATTTGTCATTACTGGA
GAGGGCATTGGAAACCCTTTTAAGGGTAAGCAAACTGCAAATTTGTGTGTGATAGAAGGAGGCCCGCTGC
CGTTCTCGGAGGACATTTTAAGTCCGGGTTTTAAATATGGTGACCGGATTTTCACAGAGTACCCACAGGA
TATTGTAGATTACTTCAAGAACTCATGTCCAGAGGGCTATACGTGGGAAAGGAGCTTCTTCTATGAGGAC
GGAGCGGTCTGTCGATGCAACGCGGACATAACAGTCTCTGAAAAGGAGAACTGCATCTATCACAAAAGTA
TCTTCTATGGGGTGAATTTTCCCGCCGACGGCCCCGTAATGAAGAAAATGACCACTAATTGGGAAGCTGA
CACGCGTGACCAACTGACTGAAGAGCAGATCGCAGAATTTAAAGAGGCTTTCTCCCTATTTGACAAGGAC
GGGGATGGGACGATAACAACCGAGGAGCTGGGGACGGTGCTGCGGTCTCTGGGGCAGAACCCCTCAGAAG
CAGAGCTGCGGGACATGATCAATGAAGTAGATGCCGACGGTGACGGCACAATCGGCTTCCCTGAGTTCCT
GACGATGATGACAAGAAAAATGAATGACACGGACAGTGAAGAGGAAATTAGAGAAGCGTTCCGTGTGTTT
GATAAGGACGGCAATGGCTACATCGGCGCAGCAGAGCTTCGCCACGTGATGACAAACCTTGGAGAGAAGT
TAACAGATGAAGAGTTTGATGAAATGATCAGGGTAGCAGACTCCGACGGGGATGGTCAGGTAAACTACGA
AGAGTTTGTACAAATGATGACAGCAAAGTGAAAGCTTGGCTGTTTTGGCGGATGAGAGAAGATTTTCAGC
CTGATACAGATTAAATCAGAACGCAGAAGCGGTCTGATAAAACAGAATTTGCCTGGCGGCAGTAGCGCGG
TGGTCCCACCTGACCCCATGCCGAACTCAGAAGTGAAACGCCGTAGCGCCGATGGTAGTGTGGGGTCTCC
CCATGCGAGAGTAGGGAACTGCCAGGCATCAAATAAAACGAAAGGCTCAGTCGAAAGACTGGGCCTTTCG
TTTTATCTGTTGTTTGTCGGTGAACGCTCTCCTGAGTAGGACAAATCCGCCGGGAGCGGATTTGAACGTT
GCGAAGCAACGGCCCGGAGGGTGGCGGGCAGGACGCCCGCCATAAACTGCCAGGCATCAAATTAAGCAGA
AGGCCATCCTGACGGATGGCCTTTTTGCGTTTCTACAAACTCTTTTGTTTATTTTTCTAAATACATTCAA
ATATGTATCCGCTCATGAGACAATAACCCTGATAAATGCTTCAATAATATTGAAAAAGGAAGAGTATGAG
TATTCAACATTTCCGTGTCGCCCTTATTCCCTTTTTTGCGGCATTTTGCCTTCCTGTTTTTGCTCACCCA
GAAACGCTGGTGAAAGTAAAAGATGCTGAAGATCAGTTGGGTGCACGAGTGGGTTACATCGAACTGGATC
TCAACAGCGGTAAGATCCTTGAGAGTTTTCGCCCCGAAGAACGTTTTCCAATGATGAGCACTTTTAAAGT
TCTGCTATGTGGCGCGGTATTATCCCGTGTTGACGCCGGGCAAGAGCAACTCGGTCGCCGCATACACTAT
TCTCAGAATGACTTGGTTGAGTACTCACCAGTCACAGAAAAGCATCTTACGGATGGCATGACAGTAAGAG
AATTATGCAGTGCTGCCATAACCATGAGTGATAACACTGCGGCCAACTTACTTCTGACAACGATCGGAGG
ACCGAAGGAGCTAACCGCTTTTTTGCACAACATGGGGGATCATGTAACTCGCCTTGATCGTTGGGAACCG
GAGCTGAATGAAGCCATACCAAACGACGAGCGTGACACCACGATGCCTGTAGCAATGGCAACAACGTTGC
GCAAACTATTAACTGGCGAACTACTTACTCTAGCTTCCCGGCAACAATTAATAGACTGGATGGAGGCGGA
TAAAGTTGCAGGACCACTTCTGCGCTCGGCCCTTCCGGCTGGCTGGTTTATTGCTGATAAATCTGGAGCC
GGTGAGCGTGGGTCTCGCGGTATCATTGCAGCACTGGGGCCAGATGGTAAGCCCTCCCGTATCGTAGTTA
TCTACACGACGGGGAGTCAGGCAACTATGGATGAACGAAATAGACAGATCGCTGAGATAGGTGCCTCACT
GATTAAGCATTGGTAACTGTCAGACCAAGTTTACTCATATATACTTTAGATTGATTTAAAACTTCATTTT
TAATTTAAAAGGATCTAGGTGAAGATCCTTTTTGATAATCTCATGACCAAAATCCCTTAACGTGAGTTAT
CGTTCCACTGAGCGTCAGACCCCGTAGAAAAGATCAAAGGATCTTCTTGAGATCCTTTTTTTCTGCGCGT
AATCTGCTGCTTGCAAACAAAAAAACCACCGCTACCAGCGGTGGTTTGTTTGCCGGATCAAGAGCTACCA
ACTCTTTTTCCGAAGGTAACTGGCTTCAGCAGAGCGCAGATACCAAATACTGTCCTTCTAGTGTAGCCGT
AGTTAGGCCACCACTTCAAGAACTCTGTAGCACCGCCTACATACCTCGCTCTGCTAATCCTGTTACCAGT
GGCTGCTGCCAGTGGCGATAAGTCGTGTCTTACCGGGTTGGACTCAAGACGATAGTTACCGGATAAGGCG
CAGCGGTCGGGCTGAACGGGGGGTTCGTGCACACAGCCCAGCTTGGAGCGAACGACCTACACCGAACTGA
GATACCTACAGCGTGAGCTATGAGAAAGCGCCACGCTTCCCGAAGGGAGAAAGGCGGACAGGTATCCGGT
AAGCGGCAGGGTCGGAACAGGAGAGCGCACGAGGGAGCTTCCAGGGGGAAACGCCTGGTATCTTTATAGT
CCTGTCGGGTTTCGCCACCTCTGACTTGAGCGTCGATTTTTGTGATGCTCGTCAGGGGGGCGGAGCCTAT
GGAAAAACGCCAGCAACGCGGCCTTTTTACGGTTCCTGGCCTTTTGCTGGCCTTTTGCTCACATGTTCTT
TCCTGCGTTATCCCCTGATTCTGTGGATAACCGTATTACCGCCTTTGAGTGAGCTGATACCGCTCGCCGC
AGCCGAACGACCGAGCGCAGCGAGTCAGTGAGCGAGGAAGCGGAAGAGCGCCTGATGCGGTATTTTCTCC
TTACGCATCTGTGCGGTATTTCACACCGCATATGGTGCACTCTCAGTACAATCTGCTCTGATGCCGCATA
GTTAAGCCAGTATACACTCCGCTATCGCTACGTGACTGGGTCATGGCTGCGCCCCGACACCCGCCAACAC
CCGCTGACGCGCCCTGACGGGCTTGTCTGCTCCCGGCATCCGCTTACAGACAAGCTGTGACCGTCTCCGG
GAGCTGCATGTGTCAGAGGTTTTCACCGTCATCACCGAAACGCGCGAGGCAGCAGATCAATTCGCGCGCG
AAGGCGAAGCGGCATGCATAATGTGCCTGTCAAATGGACGAAGCAGGGATTCTGCAAACCCTATGCTACT
CCGTCAAGCCGTCAATTGTCTGATTCGTTACCAATTATGACAACTTGACGGCTACATCATTCACTTTTTC
TTCACAACCGGCACGGAACTCGCTCGGGCTGGCCCCGGTGCATTTTTTAAATACCCGCGAGAAATAGAGT
TGATCGTCAAAACCAACATTGCGACCGACGGTGGCGATAGGCATCCGGGTGGTGCTCAAAAGCAGCTTCG
CCTGGCTGATACGTTGGTCCTCGCGCCAGCTTAAGACGCTAATCCCTAACTGCTGGCGGAAAAGATGTGA
CAGACGCGACGGCGACAAGCAAACATGCTGTGCGACGCTGGCGATATCAAAATTGCTGTCTGCCAGGTGA
TCGCTGATGTACTGACAAGCCTCGCGTACCCGATTATCCATCGGTGGATGGAGCGACTCGTTAATCGCTT
CCATGCGCCGCAGTAACAATTGCTCAAGCAGATTTATCGCCAGCAGCTCCGAATAGCGCCCTTCCCCTTG
CCCGGCGTTAATGATTTGCCCAAACAGGTCGCTGAAATGCGGCTGGTGCGCTTCATCCGGGCGAAAGAAC
CCCGTATTGGCAAATATTGACGGCCAGTTAAGCCATTCATGCCAGTAGGCGCGCGGACGAAAGTAAACCC
ACTGGTGATACCATTCGCGAGCCTCCGGATGACGACCGTAGTGATGAATCTCTCCTGGCGGGAACAGCAA
AATATCACCCGGTCGGCAAACAAATTCTCGTCCCTGATTTTTCACCACCCCCTGACCGCGAATGGTGAGA
TTGAGAATATAACCTTTCATTCCCAGCGGTCGGTCGATAAAAAAATCGAGATAACCGTTGGCCTCAATCG
GCGTTAAACCCGCCACCAGATGGGCATTAAACGAGTATCCCGGCAGCAGGGGATCATTTTGCGCTTCAGC
CATACTTTTCATACTCCCGCCATTCAGAG
Features (pLannotate 1.2.2; 17 found; start..end, strand, type, name):
      1..285     +  promoter       araBAD promoter: araBAD; promoter of the L-arabinose operon of E. coli; the araC regulatory gene is transcribed in the opposite direction (Guzman et al., 1995)
    343..480     +  CDS            torA (fragment): TORA_ECOLI - Experimental evidence at protein level: Swiss-Prot protein existence level 1. Reduces trimethylamine-N-oxide (TMAO) into trimethylamine; an anaerobic reaction coupled to energy-yielding reactions. From Escherichia coli (strain K12).
    493..513     +  CDS            capTEV™ (fragment): composite tag for in vivo biotinylation, TEV protease cleavage, and 6xHis tagging
    514..546     +  CDS            T7 tag (gene 10 leader): leader peptide from bacteriophage T7 gene 10 promotes efficient translation in E. coli
    601..657     +  CDS            calmodulin-binding peptide: calmodulin-binding peptide from avian smooth muscle myosin light chain kinase
    669..924     +  CDS            mPapaya1 (fragment): monomeric yellow fluorescent protein derived from the Zoanthus fluorescent protein zFP538 mammalian codon-optimized
    943..1404    +  CDS            mPapaya0.6 (fragment): mPapaya0.6 is a fluorescent protein published in 2013, derived from Zoanthus sp.. It is reported to be a monomer.
   1408..1758    +  CDS            CALM_TETPY (fragment): Experimental evidence at protein level: Swiss-Prot protein existence level 1. Calmodulin mediates the control of a large number of enzymes, ion channels and other proteins by Ca(2+). Among the enzymes to be stimulated by the calmodulin-Ca(2+) complex are a number of protein kinases and phosphatases. From Tetrahymena pyriformis.
   1941..2056    +  ncRNA          5S rRNA: Accession: RF00001 - 5S ribosomal RNA
   2060..2146    +  terminator     rrnB T1 terminator: Escherichia coli rrnB; transcription terminator T1 from the E. coli rrnB gene
   2238..2265    +  terminator     rrnB T2 terminator: transcription terminator T2 from the E. coli rrnB gene
   2284..2375    +  promoter       AmpR promoter: bla
   2376..3236    +  CDS            AmpR: β-lactamase; bla; confers resistance to ampicillin, carbenicillin, and related antibiotics
   3407..3995    +  rep_origin     ori: high-copy-number ColE1/pMB1/pBR322/pUC origin of replication
   4181..4321    -  misc_feature   bom: basis of mobility region from pBR322
   4423..4463    -  CDS            rop (fragment): Rop protein, which maintains plasmids at low copy number; rop
   4585..5463    -  CDS            araC: L-arabinose regulatory protein; araC
