[The description below was written by a language model from this plasmid's Addgene catalogue record and pLannotate feature annotations shown in this document.]
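Description:
pTorPE-Y-GECO2s is a 5,489 bp bacterial expression plasmid built on a customized, pBAD-style backbone for arabinose-inducible production of the genetically encoded calcium indicator Y-GECO2s in E. coli. It replicates from a ColE1/pMB1-family origin accompanied by the pBR322 bom region and a fragment of rop. The catalogue lists it as low copy, although the automated annotation gives the origin a generic high-copy label. Selection is by ampicillin through the bla gene under its own promoter. The araC regulator is encoded divergently from the araBAD promoter, so expression is repressed without L-arabinose and switched on when it is added. The rrnB T1 and T2 terminators, with adjacent 5S rRNA sequence, close the transcription unit.

The open reading frame downstream of the araBAD promoter begins with a fragment of E. coli torA, which corresponds to the TorA signal peptide that routes folded proteins to the periplasm via the Tat pathway and presumably gives the vector its "TorPE" name. This is followed by a 6xHis tag and a T7 gene 10 leader, then the synthetic 1,371 bp indicator inserted between XbaI and HindIII. The sensor has the usual GECO layout: a calmodulin-binding peptide from smooth muscle myosin light chain kinase, a yellow fluorescent protein of the mPapaya lineage (annotated as two fragments, consistent with circular permutation), and a calmodulin domain. Calcium-dependent interaction of calmodulin with the peptide alters the fluorescence of the chromophore.

Y-GECO2s is described as a variant of Y-GECO1 with high calcium affinity and slow kinetics. The plasmid suits bacterial expression, His-tag purification and in vitro characterisation or colony-based screening of the indicator.
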