Addgene plasmid #105067: pTorPE-Y-GECO2s
Purpose: A yellow fluorescent Ca2+ indicator variant with high binding affinity and slow kinetics for expression in bacterial cells
Depositing lab: Robert Campbell. Depositing organization: University of Alberta. Publication: Inverse-response Ca(2+) indicators for optogenetic visualization of neuronal inhibition. Zhao Y, Bushey D, Zhao Y, Schreiter ER, Harrison DJ, Wong AM, Campbell RE. Sci Rep. 2018 Aug 6;8(1):11758. doi: 10.1038/s41598-018-30080-x. PubMed 30082904.
Backbone
  Vector backbone: Customized Vector
  Backbone size w/o insert (bp): 4118
  Total vector size (bp): 5489
  Vector type: Bacterial Expression
Growth in bacteria
  Bacterial resistance: Ampicillin, 100 μg/mL
  Growth temperature: 37°C
  Growth strain: DH5alpha
  Copy number: Low Copy
Gene/Insert
  Gene/Insert name: Y-GECO2s
  Species: Synthetic
  Insert size (bp): 1371
  GenBank ID: MG520326
  Promoter: pBAD
  Tag / fusion protein: 6x His tag (N terminal on insert)
  Cloning method: Restriction Enzyme; 5′ cloning site XbaI (not destroyed); 3′ cloning site HindIII (not destroyed)
  Sequencing primers: 5′ ATGCCATAGCATTTTTATCC; 3′ GATTTAATCTGTATCAGG
Terms and licenses: Academic/Nonprofit Terms; Industry Terms: Not Available to Industry
Depositor comments: This gene is a variant of pTorPE-Y-GECO1 (Plasmid #55765)
How to cite: pTorPE-Y-GECO2s was a gift from Robert Campbell (Addgene plasmid # 105067 ; http://n2t.net/addgene:105067 ; RRID:Addgene_105067)
